>Addgene plasmid #87922 | JPUB_006828 | addgene full sequence | sequence record 175164 | Addgene NGS Result
TCCGCACCAACGCGCAGCCCGGACTCGGTAATGGCGCGCATTGCGCCCAGCGCCATCTGATCGTTGGCAA
CCAGCATCGCAGTGGGAACGATGCCCTCATTCAGCATTTGCATGGTTTGTTGAAAACCGGACATGGCACT
CCAGTCGCCTTCCCGTTCCGCTATCGGCTGAATTTGATTGCGAGTGAGATATTTATGCCAGCCAGCCAGA
CGCAGACGCGCCGAGACAGAACTTAATGGGCCCGCTAACAGCGCGATTTGCTGGTGACCCAATGCGACCA
GATGCTCCACGCCCAGTCGCGTACCGTCTTCATGGGAGAAAATAATACTGTTGATGGGTGTCTGGTCAGA
GACATCAAGAAATAACGCCGGAACATTAGTGCAGGCAGCTTCCACAGCAATGGCATCCTGGTCATCCAGC
GGATAGTTAATGATCAGCCCACTGACGCGTTGCGCGAGAAGATTGTGCACCGCCGCTTTACAGGCTTCGA
CGCCGCTTCGTTCTACCATCGACACCACCACGCTGGCACCCAGTTGATCGGCGCGAGATTTAATCGCCGC
GACAATTTGCGACGGCGCGTGCAGGGCCAGACTGGAGGTGGCAACGCCAATCAGCAACGACTGTTTGCCC
GCCAGTTGTTGTGCCACGCGGTTGGGAATGTAATTCAGCTCCGCCATCGCCGCTTCCACTTTTTCCCGCG
TTTTCGCAGAAACGTGGCTGGCCTGGTTCACCACGCGGGAAACGGTCTGATAAGAGACACCGGCATACTC
TGCGACATCGTATAACGTTACTGGTTTCACATTCACCACCCTGAATTGACTCTCTTCCGGGCGCTATCAT
GCCATACCGCGAAAGGTTTTGCGCCATTCGATGGTGTCCGGGATCTCGACGCTCTCCCTTATGCGACTCC
TGCATTAGGAAGCAGCCCAGTAGTAGGTTGAGGCCGTTGAGCACCGCCGCCGCAAGGAATGGTGCATGCA
AGGAGATGGCGCCCAACAGTCCCCCGGCCACGGGGCCTGCCACCATACCCACGCCGAAACAAGCGCTCAT
GAGCCCGAAGTGGCGAGCCCGATCTTCCCCATCGGTGATGTCGGCGATATAGGCGCCAGCAACCGCACCT
GTGGCGCCGGTGATGCCGGCCACGATGCGTCCGGCGTAGAGGATCGAGATCTCGATCCCGCGAAATTAAT
ACGACTCACTATAGGGGAATTGTGAGCGGATAACAATTCCCCTCTAGAAATAATTTTGTTTAACTTTAAG
AAGGAGATATACATATGAAGAAACTGGTTCTGATCAACCCACATCCAATGGGCAACGTGGGCGAAGAAAA
TGTGAGTGTTCTGAACCAAATGCCGGTGAACCTGGGCTACCTGAAAGTTCTGACGCCAGGTAATTGGCAA
GTGGACATTATCGATGAGACCCAAGAATACGCCATTGATGAAAATACGGGCGACATTACCTTTGGTGGTG
CGGATCTGGTGGGTATTACCAGCGTGAGTTACCAAGCCGATCGCGCCTACAAGATTGCGACGGCGTGTCG
TAAACGTGGTATTCCGGTTATTATGGGTGGCATCCATGCCACGAGTAACCCAGACGAGGCCGCGAAATAC
GTTGATAGCGTGGTGATTCGTGAAGGCATCACCCTGTGGAGTACCATCATTGACGATTTTGAAAAGGGTC
GCCTGCGTAAGCGTTATGATGGCGGTCTGACCCCAATGGAAATTTACTGTAATCTGAGCCCAGATCGCAA
GTTTCTGAAAGATAAATACAAATACCGTTATAGCGGTATTATTACGACCGCGGGTTGTCCATTTGCCTGT
GAATTTTGTAGTGTGCCACAATTTCAGGGTCAAAAATATCGCGAGCGTCCAGTGGATGATATTCTGAATG
AATTTGAAAGCATTAAAGGTCAATATCGTGGCCTGATTCTGACCGACGAAAACTTTTACGGTCATAGCAA
AAAGAGTAATGAACGTGTGCGTACCCTGTTCAAAGGCATGGTGGAACGCGGTATCTATCAGAATTGGTTT
GGTTTCACCAGTCTGAATATCTACAAAGATGACGAAACCCTGGAATACATGGCGAAAAGTGGTTGTGTGG
GTGTGCTGATTGGTATTGAGAGCATTGAGGAAGAAAGCCTGAAGAGTATGAACAAAAACGTGAATCTGAA
AATTAGTGTTGAAAACTACTATGAGGCCATCGCGAACATTCGTAAGCATGGTCTGGCCGTGTGGGGTACG
ATGGTTTTTGGTAATGATGCCGACACCAGCGGTACCTTCGAACGCGTGGCCGATTTTATCCTGGATAGCC
ATATTGATATTATGACCTGCGGCATCCTGTGTCCGTTTATCAACACCCCACTGTACCACCGCCTGAACCG
CGAGAATCGTCTGTTTCGTACGCATTTCCCAGAAGATTGGAAGTATTATACCAGTCACCACCTGACCTAC
GTGCTGAAAAAGCTGACGCTGGATGAAATGATTGAAGGTTTCCAGTACCTGTATGATCGTATCTTTGCCA
CCGAAGTGCTGCGCAAACGCTTCCATCGTGCCAAAGACGAACTGAATAACAACATGAATGCGGCCATGTT
TGCGTTCCGTGTTAATCTGGATTGGCAGAATGTGTACCAACATCTGATTCAAAACCTGAAGGATCTGCAT
ACGAGTGGCGACTATGAAGCGGCCCTGAAGTGTTATGTGGATACCGACAAACAAGGTAAGGGTAAAAAAC
TGGCGAGTATCGAAGCCGCCCCACTCGAGCACCACCACCACCACCACTGAGATCCGGCTGCTAACAAAGC
CCGAAAGGAAGCTGAGTTGGCTGCTGCCACCGCTGAGCAATAACTAGCATAACCCCTTGGGGCCTCTAAA
CGGGTCTTGAGGGGTTTTTTGCTGAAAGGAGGAACTATATCCGGATTGGCGAATGGG
[124 nt withheld, positions 2928-3051]
C
[91 nt withheld, positions 3053-3143]
A
[49 nt withheld, positions 3145-3193]
CCTTTGACGTTGGAGTCCACGTTCTTT
[37 nt withheld, positions 3221-3257]
ACCCTATCTCGGTCTATTCTTTTGATTTATAAGGGATTTTGCCGATTTCGGCCTATTGGTTAAAAAATGA
GCTGATTTAACAAAAATTTAACGCGAATTTTAACAAAATATTAACGCTTACAATTTAGGTGGCACTTTTC
GGGGAAATGTGCGCGGAACCCCTATTTGTTTATTTTTCTAAATACATTCAAATATGTATCCGCTCATGAA
TTAATTCTTAGAAAAACTCATCGAGCATCAAATGAAACTGCAATTTATTCATATCAGGATTATCAATACC
ATATTTTTGAAAAAGCCGTTTCTGTAATGAAGGAGAAAACTCACCGAGGCAGTTCCATAGGATGGCAAGA
TCCTGGTATCGGTCTGCGATTCCGACTCGTCCAACATCAATACAACCTATTAATTTCCCCTCGTCAAAAA
TAAGGTTATCAAGTGAGAAATCACCATGAGTGACGACTGAATCCGGTGAGAATGGCAAAAGTTTATGCAT
TTCTTTCCAGACTTGTTCAACAGGCCAGCCATTACGCTCGTCATCAAAATCACTCGCATCAACCAAACCG
TTATTCATTCGTGATTGCGCCTGAGCGAGACGAAATACGCGATCGCTGTTAAAAGGACAATTACAAACAG
GAATCGAATGCAACCGGCGCAGGAACACTGCCAGCGCATCAACAATATTTTCACCTGAATCAGGATATTC
TTCTAATACCTGGAATGCTGTTTTCCCGGGGATCGCAGTGGTGAGTAACCATGCATCATCAGGAGTACGG
ATAAAATGCTTGATGGTCGGAAGAGGCATAAATTCCGTCAGCCAGTTTAGTCTGACCATCTCATCTGTAA
CATCATTGGCAACGCTACCTTTGCCATGTTTCAGAAACAACTCTGGCGCATCGGGCTTCCCATACAATCG
ATAGATTGTCGCACCTGATTGCCCGACATTATCGCGAGCCCATTTATACCCATATAAATCAGCATCCATG
TTGGAATTTAATCGCGGCCTAGAGCAAGACGTTTCCCGTTGAATATGGCTCATAACACCCCTTGTATTAC
TGTTTATGTAAGCAGACAGTTTTATTGTTCATGACCAAAATCCCTTAACGTGAGTTTTCGTTCCACTGAG
CGTCAGACCCCGTAGAAAAGATCAAAGGATCTTCTTGAGATCCTTTTTTTCTGCGCGTAATCTGCTGCTT
GCAAACAAAAAAACCACCGCTACCAGCGGTGGTTTGTTTGCCGGATCAAGAGCTACCAACTCTTTTTCCG
AAGGTAACTGGCTTCAGCAGAGCGCAGATACCAAATACTGTCCTTCTAGTGTAGCCGTAGTTAGGCCACC
ACTTCAAGAACTCTGTAGCACCGCCTACATACCTCGCTCTGCTAATCCTGTTACCAGTGGCTGCTGCCAG
TGGCGATAAGTCGTGTCTTACCGGGTTGGACTCAAGACGATAGTTACCGGATAAGGCGCAGCGGTCGGGC
TGAACGGGGGGTTCGTGCACACAGCCCAGCTTGGAGCGAACGACCTACACCGAACTGAGATACCTACAGC
GTGAGCTATGAGAAAGCGCCACGCTTCCCGAAGGGAGAAAGGCGGACAGGTATCCGGTAAGCGGCAGGGT
CGGAACAGGAGAGCGCACGAGGGAGCTTCCAGGGGGAAACGCCTGGTATCTTTATAGTCCTGTCGGGTTT
CGCCACCTCTGACTTGAGCGTCGATTTTTGTGATGCTCGTCAGGGGGGCGGAGCCTATGGAAAAACGCCA
GCAACGCGGCCTTTTTACGGTTCCTGGCCTTTTGCTGGCCTTTTGCTCACATGTTCTTTCCTGCGTTATC
CCCTGATTCTGTGGATAACCGTATTACCGCCTTTGAGTGAGCTGATACCGCTCGCCGCAGCCGAACGACC
GAGCGCAGCGAGTCAGTGAGCGAGGAAGCGGAAGAGCGCCTGATGCGGTATTTTCTCCTTACGCATCTGT
GCGGTATTTCACACCGCAATGGTGCACTCTCAGTACAATCTGCTCTGATGCCGCATAGTTAAGCCAGTAT
ACACTCCGCTATCGCTACGTGACTGGGTCATGGCTGCGCCCCGACACCCGCCAACACCCGCTGACGCGCC
CTGACGGGCTTGTCTGCTCCCGGCATCCGCTTACAGACAAGCTGTGACCGTCTCCGGGAGCTGCATGTGT
CAGAGGTTTTCACCGTCATCACCGAAACGCGCGAGGCAGCTGCGGTAAAGCTCATCAGCGTGGTCGTGAA
GCGATTCACAGATGTCTGCCTGTTCATCCGCGTCCAGCTCGTTGAGTTTCTCCAGAAGCGTTAATGTCTG
GCTTCTGATAAAGCGGGCCATGTTAAGGGCGGTTTTTTCCTGTTTGGTCACTGATGCCTCCGTGTAAGGG
GGATTTCTGTTCATGGGGGTAATGATACCGATGAAACGAGAGAGGATGCTCACGATACGGGTTACTGATG
ATGAACATGCCCGGTTACTGGAACGTTGTGAGGGTAAACAACTGGCGGTATGGATGCGGCGGGACCAGAG
AAAAATCACTCAGGGTCAATGCCAGCGCTTCGTTAATACAGATGTAGGTGTTCCACAGGGTAGCCAGCAG
CATCCTGCGATGCAGATCCGGAACATAATGGTGCAGGGCGCTGACTTCCGCGTTTCCAGACTTTACGAAA
CACGGAAACCGAAGACCATTCATGTTGTTGCTCAGGTCGCAGACGTTTTGCAGCAGCAGTCGCTTCACGT
TCGCTCGCGTATCGGTGATTCATTCTGCTAACCAGTAAGGCAACCCCGCCAGCCTAGCCGGGTCCTCAAC
GACAGGAGCACGATCATGCGCACCCGTGGGGCCGCCATGCCGGCGATAATGGCCTGCTTCTCGCCGAAAC
GTTTGGTGGCGGGACCAGTGACGAAGGCTTGAGCGAGGGCGTGCAAGATTCCGAATACCGCAAGCGACAG
GCCGATCATCGTCGCGCTCCAGCGAAAGCGGTCCTCGCCGAAAATGACCCAGAGCGCTGCCGGCACCTGT
CCTACGAGTTGCATGATAAAGAAGACAGTCATAAGTGCGGCGACGATAGTCATGCCCCGCGCCCACCGGA
AGGAGCTGACTGGGTTGAAGGCTCTCAAGGGCATCGGTCGAGATCCCGGTGCCTAATGAGTGAGCTAACT
TACATTAATTGCGTTGCGCTCACTGCCCGCTTTCCAGTCGGGAAACCTGTCGTGCCAGCTGCATTAATGA
ATCGGCCAACGCGCGGGGAGAGGCGGTTTGCGTATTGGGCGCCAGGGTGGTTTTTCTTTTCACCAGTGAG
ACGGGCAACAGCTGATTGCCCTTCACCGCCTGGCCCTGAGAGAGTTGCAGCAAGCGGTCCACGCTGGTTT
GCCCCAGCAGGCGAAAATCCTGTTTGATGGTGGTTAACGGCGGGATATAACATGAGCTGTCTTCGGTATC
GTCGTATCCCACTACCGAGATA
Features (pLannotate 1.2.2; 18 found; start..end, strand, type, name):
    801..878     -  promoter       lacI promoter: lacI
    886..1165    -  CDS            TcR (fragment): tetracycline efflux protein; tet; confers resistance to tetracycline
   1187..1205    +  promoter       T7 promoter: promoter for bacteriophage T7 RNA polymerase
   1206..1230    +  protein_bind   lac operator: The lac repressor binds to the lac operator to inhibit transcription in E. coli. This inhibition can be relieved by adding lactose or isopropyl-β-D-thiogalactopyranoside (IPTG). lac repressor encoded by lacI
   1245..1267    +  RBS            RBS: efficient ribosome binding site from bacteriophage T7 gene 10 (Olins and Rangwala, 1989)
   2760..2777    +  CDS            9xHis (fragment): 9xHis affinity tag
   2787..2836    +  CDS            SET1 (fragment): solubility-enhancement tag derived from T7 phage gene 10B
   2844..2891    +  terminator     T7 terminator: transcription terminator for bacteriophage T7 RNA polymerase
   2928..3356    +  rep_origin     f1 ori (sequence partly withheld): f1 bacteriophage origin of replication; arrow indicates direction of (+) strand synthesis
   3409..3466    +  promoter       AmpR promoter (fragment): bla
   3475..4290    -  CDS            KanR: aminoglycoside phosphotransferase; aph(3')-Ia; confers resistance to kanamycin in bacteria or G418 (Geneticin®) in eukaryotes
   4412..5000    +  rep_origin     ori: high-copy-number ColE1/pMB1/pBR322/pUC origin of replication
   5186..5325    -  misc_feature   bom: basis of mobility region from pBR322
   5427..5618    -  CDS            rop: Rop protein, which maintains plasmids at low copy number; rop
   5635..6015    +  CDS            YPB1_ECOLX: Protein predicted: Swiss-Prot protein existence level 4. From Escherichia coli.
   6087..6378    -  CDS            TcR (fragment): tetracycline efflux protein; tet; confers resistance to tetracycline
   6393..6414    -  protein_bind   CAP binding site: CAP binding activates transcription in the presence of cAMP. E. coli catabolite activator protein
   6427..800     -  CDS            lacI (across the origin): lac repressor; lacI; The lac repressor binds to the lac operator to inhibit transcription in E. coli. This inhibition can be relieved by adding lactose or isopropyl-β-D-thiogalactopyranoside (IPTG).
