[The description below was written by a language model from this plasmid's Addgene catalogue record and pLannotate feature annotations shown in this document.]
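Description:
JPUB_006828 is a bacterial expression plasmid built on the pET24 backbone for producing the Kuste2803 protein of the anammox bacterium K. stuttgartiensis in E. coli. The sequenced record is 6,709 nt. It is selected with kanamycin through an aph(3')-Ia aminoglycoside phosphotransferase gene and replicates from a ColE1/pMB1-type origin. The pBR322-derived bom site and rop gene are also present, although the catalogue lists the plasmid as high copy. An f1 origin is present too, a standard pET element that allows single-stranded DNA production. Short annotations for tetracycline resistance fragments, an AmpR promoter fragment and a small predicted E. coli ORF appear to be backbone remnants rather than functional parts.

The expression cassette follows the usual pET arrangement. A T7 promoter is immediately followed by a lac operator and the strong ribosome binding site from T7 gene 10, then the open reading frame, and finally a T7 terminator. The Kuste2803 coding sequence is not annotated in the feature table but falls in the gap between the RBS and the histidine tag. The catalogue describes that tag as a backbone-encoded C-terminal 6xHis, which the annotation tool matched as a fragment of a longer His tag. The plasmid carries its own lacI gene and promoter, so transcription stays repressed until IPTG or lactose is added. Expression also requires a host that supplies T7 RNA polymerase. The cloning sites used are not recorded.

The His tag permits affinity purification and detection of the protein. According to the associated publication title, the construct was made to investigate proposed ladderane lipid biosynthetic genes from anammox bacteria by heterologous expression in E. coli. The record does not state a specific enzymatic function for Kuste2803.
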