Addgene plasmid #87922: JPUB_006828
Purpose: E. coli expression of K. stuttgartiensis protein
Depositing lab: Harry Beller. Depositing organization: Lawrence Berkeley National Laboratory. Publication: Investigation of Proposed Ladderane Biosynthetic Genes from Anammox Bacteria by Heterologous Expression in E. coli. Javidpour P, Deutsch S, Mutalik VK, Hillson NJ, Petzold CJ, Keasling JD, Beller HR. PLoS One. 2016 Mar 14;11(3):e0151087. doi: 10.1371/journal.pone.0151087. eCollection 2016. PONE-D-16-02052 PubMed 26975050.
Backbone
  Vector backbone: pET24
  Vector type: Bacterial Expression
Growth in bacteria
  Bacterial resistance: Kanamycin, 50 μg/mL
  Growth temperature: 37°C
  Growth strain: NEB Stable
  Copy number: High Copy
Gene/Insert
  Gene/Insert name: Kuste2803
  Species: K. stuttgartiensis
  Promoter: T7
  Tag / fusion protein: 6xHis (C terminal on backbone)
  Cloning method: Restriction Enzyme; 5′ cloning site unknown (unknown if destroyed); 3′ cloning site unknown (unknown if destroyed)
  Sequencing primers: 5′ T7
Terms and licenses: Academic/Nonprofit Terms; Industry Terms: Not Available to Industry
Depositor comments: protein sequence: MKKLVLINPHPMGNVGEENVSVLNQMPVNLGYLKVLTPGNWQVDIIDETQEYAIDENTGDITFGGADLVGITSVSYQADRAYKIATACRKRGIPVIMGGIHATSNPDEAAKYVDSVVIREGITLWSTIIDDFEKGRLRKRYDGGLTPMEIYCNLSPDRKFLKDKYKYRYSGIITTAGCPFACEFCSVPQFQGQKYRERPVDDILNEFESIKGQYRGLILTDENFYGHSKKSNERVRTLFKGMVERGIYQNWFGFTSLNIYKDDETLEYMAKSGCVGVLIGIESIEEESLKSMNKNVNLKISVENYYEAIANIRKHGLAVWGTMVFGNDADTSGTFERVADFILDSHIDIMTCGILCPFINTPLYHRLNRENRLFRTHFPEDWKYYTSHHLTYVLKKLTLDEMIEGFQYLYDRIFATEVLRKRFHRAKDELNNNMNAAMFAFRVNLDWQNVYQHLIQNLKDLHTSGDYEAALKCYVDTDKQGKGKKLASIEAAPLEHHHHHH-
How to cite: JPUB_006828 was a gift from Harry Beller (Addgene plasmid # 87922 ; http://n2t.net/addgene:87922 ; RRID:Addgene_87922)
